>Addgene plasmid #129517 | pLPC-Flag-SOCS1-Y80F | addgene full sequence | sequence record 255162 | Addgene NGS Result
CTGAATATGGGCCAAACAGGATATCTGTGGTAAGCAGTTCCTGCCCCGGCTCAGGGCCAAGAACAGATGG
AACAGCTGAATATGGGCCAAACAGGATATCTGTGGTAAGCAGTTCCTGCCCCGGCTCAGGGCCAAGAACA
GATGGTCCCCAGATGCGGTCCAGCCCTCAGCAGTTTCTAGAGAACCATCAGATGTTTCCAGGGTGCCCCA
AGGACCTGAAATGACCCTGTGCCTTATTTGAACTAACCAATCAGTTCGCTTCTCGCTTCTGTTCGCGCGC
TTCTGCTCCCCGAGCTCAATAAAAGAGCCCACAACCCCTCACTCGGGGCGCCAGTCCTCCGATTGACTGA
GTCGCCCGGGTACCCGTGTATCCAATAAACCCTCTTGCAGTTGCATCCGACTTGTGGTCTCGCTGTTCCT
TGGGAGGGTCTCCTCTGAGTGATTGACTACCCGTCAGCGGGGGTCTTTCATTTGGGGGCTCGTCCGGGAT
CGGGAGACCCCTGCCCAGGGACCACCGACCCACCACCGGGAGGCAAGCTGGCCAGCAACTTATCTGTGTC
TGTCCGATTGTCTAGTGTCTATGACTGATTTTATGCGCCTGCGTCGGTACTAGTTAGCTAACTAGCTCTG
TATCTGGCGGACCCGTGGTGGAACTGACGAGTTCTGAACACCCGGCCGCAACCCTGGGAGACGTCCCAGG
GACTTTGGGGGCCGTTTTTGTGGCCCGACCTGAGGAAGGGAGTCGATGTGGAATCCGACCCCGTCAGGAT
ATGTGGTTCTGGTAGGAGACGAGAACCTAAAACAGTTCCCGCCTCCGTCTGAATTTTTGCTTTCGGTTTG
GAACCGAAGCCGCGCGTCTTGTCTGCTGCAGCGCTGCAGCATCGTTCTGTGTTGTCTCTGTCTGACTGTG
TTTCTGTATTTGTCTGAAAATTAGGGCCAGACTGTTACCACTCCCTTAAGTTTGACCTTAGGTCACTGGA
AAGATGTCGAGCGGATCGCTCACAACCAGTCGGTAGATGTCAAGAAGAGACGTTGGGTTACCTTCTGCTC
TGCAGAATGGCCAACCTTTAACGTCGGATGGCCGCGAGACGGCACCTTTAACCGAGACCTCATCACCCAG
GTTAAGATCAAGGTCTTTTCACCTGGCCCGCATGGACACCCAGACCAGGTCCCCTACATCGTGACCTGGG
AAGCCTTGGCTTTTGACCCCCCTCCCTGGGTCAAGCCCTTTGTACACCCTAAGCCTCCGCCTCCTCTTCC
TCCATCCGCCCCGTCTCTCCCCCTTGAACCTCCTCGTTCGACCCCGCCTCGATCCTCCCTTTATCCAGCC
CTCACTCCTTCTCTAGGCGCCGGCCGGATCAGCTTACCATGACCGAGTACAAGCCCACGGTGCGCCTCGC
CACCCGCGACGACGTCCCCAGGGCCGTACGCACCCTCGCCGCCGCGTTCGCCGACTACCCCGCCACGCGC
CACACCGTCGATCCGGACCGCCACATCGAGCGGGTCACCGAGCTGCAAGAACTCTTCCTCACGCGCGTCG
GGCTCGACATCGGCAAGGTGTGGGTCGCGGACGACGGCGCCGCGGTGGCGGTCTGGACCACGCCGGAGAG
CGTCGAAGCGGGGGCGGTGTTCGCCGAGATCGGCCCGCGCATGGCCGAGTTGAGCGGTTCCCGGCTGGCC
GCGCAGCAACAGATGGAAGGCCTCCTGGCGCCGCACCGGCCCAAGGAGCCCGCGTGGTTCCTGGCCACCG
TCGGCGTCTCGCCCGACCACCAGGGCAAGGGTCTGGGCAGCGCCGTCGTGCTCCCCGGAGTGGAGGCGGC
CGAGCGCGCCGGGGTGCCCGCCTTCCTGGAGACCTCCGCGCCCCGCAACCTCCCCTTCTACGAGCGGCTC
GGCTTCACCGTCACCGCCGACGTCGAGGTGCCCGAAGGACCGCGCACCTGGTGCATGACCCGCAAGCCCG
GTGCCTGACGCCCGCCCCACGACCCGCAGCGCCCGACCGAAAGGAGCGCACGACCCCATGCATCGGATCT
CCCGATCCCCTATGGTGCACTCTCAGTACAATCTGCTCTGATGCCGCATAGTTAAGCCAGTATCTGCTCC
CTGCTTGTGTGTTGGAGGTCGCTGAGTAGTGCGCGAGCAAAATTTAAGCTACAACAAGGCAAGGCTTGAC
CGACAATTGCATGAAGAATCTGCTTAGGGTTAGGCGTTTTGCGCTGCTTCGCGATGTACGGGCCAGATAT
ACGCGTTGACATTGATTATTGACTAGTTATTAATAGTAATCAATTACGGGGTCATTAGTTCATAGCCCAT
ATATGGAGTTCCGCGTTACATAACTTACGGTAAATGGCCCGCCTGGCTGACCGCCCAACGACCCCCGCCC
ATTGACGTCAATAATGACGTATGTTCCCATAGTAACGCCAATAGGGACTTTCCATTGACGTCAATGGGTG
GAGTATTTACGGTAAACTGCCCACTTGGCAGTACATCAAGTGTATCATATGCCAAGTACGCCCCCTATTG
ACGTCAATGACGGTAAATGGCCCGCCTGGCATTATGCCCAGTACATGACCTTATGGGACTTTCCTACTTG
GCAGTACATCTACGTATTAGTCATCGCTATTACCATGGTGATGCGGTTTTGGCAGTACATCAATGGGCGT
GGATAGCGGTTTGACTCACGGGGATTTCCAAGTCTCCACCCCATTGACGTCAATGGGAGTTTGTTTTGGC
ACCAAAATCAACGGGACTTTCCAAAATGTCGTAACAACTCCGCCCCATTGACGCAAATGGGCGGTAGGCG
TGTACGGTGGGAGGTCTATATAAGCAGAGCTCTCTGGCTAACTAGAGAACCCACTGCTTACTGGCTTATC
GAAATTAATACGACTCACTATAGGGAGACCCAAGCTTGGTACCGAGCTCGGATCCGCCACCATGGACTAC
AAAGACGATGACGATAAAGTAGCACACAACCAGGTGGCAGCCGACAATGCAGTCTCCACAGCAGCAGAGC
CCCGACGGCGGCCAGAACCTTCCTCCTCTTCCTCCTCCTCGCCCGCGGCCCCCGCGCGCCCGCGGCCGTG
CCCCGCGGTCCCGGCCCCGGCCCCCGGCGACACGCACTTCCGCACATTCCGTTCGCACGCCGATTACCGG
CGCATCACGCGCGCCAGCGCGCTCCTGGACGCCTGCGGATTCTTCTGGGGGCCCCTGAGCGTGCACGGGG
CGCACGAGCGGCTGCGCGCCGAGCCCGTGGGCACCTTCCTGGTGCGCGACAGCCGCCAGCGGAACTGCTT
TTTCGCCCTTAGCGTGAAGATGGCCTCGGGACCCACGAGCATCCGCGTGCACTTTCAGGCCGGCCGCTTT
CACCTGGATGGCAGCCGCGAGAGCTTCGACTGCCTCTTCGAGCTGCTGGAGCACTACGTGGCGGCGCCGC
GCCGCATGCTGGGGGCCCCGCTGCGCCAGCGCCGCGTGCGGCCGCTGCAGGAGCTGTGCCGCCAGCGCAT
CGTGGCCACCGTGGGCCGCGAGAACCTGGCTCGCATCCCCCTCAACCCCGTCCTCCGCGACTACCTGAGC
TCCTTCCCCTTCCAGATTTGAGAATTCTGCAGATATCCATCACACTGGCGGCCGCTCGAGCATGCATCTA
GAGGGCCGATAAAATAAAAGATTTTATTTAGTCTCCAGAAAAAGGGGGGAATGAAAGACCCCACCTGTAG
GTTTGGCAAGCTAGCTTAAGTAACGCCATTTTGCAAGGCATGGAAAAATACATAACTGAGAATAGAGAAG
TTCAGATCAAGGTCAGGAACAGATGGAACAGCTGAATATGGGCCAAACAGGATATCTGTGGTAAGCAGTT
CCTGCCCCGGCTCAGGGCCAAGAACAGATGGAACAGCTGAATATGGGCCAAACAGGATATCTGTGGTAAG
CAGTTCCTGCCCCGGCTCAGGGCCAAGAACAGATGGTCCCCAGATGCGGTCCAGCCCTCAGCAGTTTCTA
GAGAACCATCAGATGTTTCCAGGGTGCCCCAAGGACCTGAAATGACCCTGTGCCTTATTTGAACTAACCA
ATCAGTTCGCTTCTCGCTTCTGTTCGCGCGCTTCTGCTCCCCGAGCTCAATAAAAGAGCCCACAACCCCT
CACTCGGGGCGCCAGTCCTCCGATTGACTGAGTCGCCCGGGTACCCGTGTATCCAATAAACCCTCTTGCA
GTTGCATCCGACTTGTGGTCTCGCTGTTCCTTGGGAGGGTCTCCTCTGAGTGATTGACTACCCGTCAGCG
GGGGTCTTTCACATGCAGCATGTATCAAAATTAATTTGGTTTTTTTTCTTAAGTATTTACATTAAATGGC
CATAGTTGCATTAATGAATCGGCCAACGCGCGGGGAGAGGCGGTTTGCGTATTGGGCGCTCTTCCGCTTC
CTCGCTCACTGACTCGCTGCGCTCGGTCGTTCGGCTGCGGCGAGCGGTATCAGCTCACTCAAAGGCGGTA
ATACGGTTATCCACAGAATCAGGGGATAACGCAGGAAAGAACATGTGAGCAAAAGGCCAGCAAAAGGCCA
GGAACCGTAAAAAGGCCGCGTTGCTGGCGTTTTTCCATAGGCTCCGCCCCCCTGACGAGCATCACAAAAA
TCGACGCTCAAGTCAGAGGTGGCGAAACCCGACAGGACTATAAAGATACCAGGCGTTTCCCCCTGGAAGC
TCCCTCGTGCGCTCTCCTGTTCCGACCCTGCCGCTTACCGGATACCTGTCCGCCTTTCTCCCTTCGGGAA
GCGTGGCGCTTTCTCATAGCTCACGCTGTAGGTATCTCAGTTCGGTGTAGGTCGTTCGCTCCAAGCTGGG
CTGTGTGCACGAACCCCCCGTTCAGCCCGACCGCTGCGCCTTATCCGGTAACTATCGTCTTGAGTCCAAC
CCGGTAAGACACGACTTATCGCCACTGGCAGCAGCCACTGGTAACAGGATTAGCAGAGCGAGGTATGTAG
GCGGTGCTACAGAGTTCTTGAAGTGGTGGCCTAACTACGGCTACACTAGAAGAACAGTATTTGGTATCTG
CGCTCTGCTGAAGCCAGTTACCTTCGGAAAAAGAGTTGGTAGCTCTTGATCCGGCAAACAAACCACCGCT
GGTAGCGGTGGTTTTTTTGTTTGCAAGCAGCAGATTACGCGCAGAAAAAAAGGATCTCAAGAAGATCCTT
TGATCTTTTCTACGGGGTCTGACGCTCAGTGGAACGAAAACTCACGTTAAGGGATTTTGGTCATGAGATT
ATCAAAAAGGATCTTCACCTAGATCCTTTTGCGGCCGCAAATCAATCTAAAGTATATATGAGTAAACTTG
GTCTGACAGTTACCAATGCTTAATCAGTGAGGCACCTATCTCAGCGATCTGTCTATTTCGTTCATCCATA
GTTGCCTGACTCCCCGTCGTGTAGATAACTACGATACGGGAGGGCTTACCATCTGGCCCCAGTGCTGCAA
TGATACCGCGAGACCCACGCTCACCGGCTCCAGATTTATCAGCAATAAACCAGCCAGCCGGAAGGGCCGA
GCGCAGAAGTGGTCCTGCAACTTTATCCGCCTCCATCCAGTCTATTAATTGTTGCCGGGAAGCTAGAGTA
AGTAGTTCGCCAGTTAATAGTTTGCGCAACGTTGTTGCCATTGCTACAGGCATCGTGGTGTCACGCTCGT
CGTTTGGTATGGCTTCATTCAGCTCCGGTTCCCAACGATCAAGGCGAGTTACATGATCCCCCATGTTGTG
CAAAAAAGCGGTTAGCTCCTTCGGTCCTCCGATCGTTGTCAGAAGTAAGTTGGCCGCAGTGTTATCACTC
ATGGTTATGGCAGCACTGCATAATTCTCTTACTGTCATGCCATCCGTAAGATGCTTTTCTGTGACTGGTG
AGTACTCAACCAAGTCATTCTGAGAATAGTGTATGCGGCGACCGAGTTGCTCTTGCCCGGCGTCAATACG
GGATAATACCGCGCCACATAGCAGAACTTTAAAAGTGCTCATCATTGGAAAACGTTCTTCGGGGCGAAAA
CTCTCAAGGATCTTACCGCTGTTGAGATCCAGTTCGATGTAACCCACTCGTGCACCCAACTGATCTTCAG
CATCTTTTACTTTCACCAGCGTTTCTGGGTGAGCAAAAACAGGAAGGCAAAATGCCGCAAAAAAGGGAAT
AAGGGCGACACGGAAATGTTGAATACTCATACTCTTCCTTTTTCAATATTATTGAAGCATTTATCAGGGT
TATTGTCTCATGAGCGGATACATATTTGAATGTATTTAGAAAAATAAACAAATAGGGGTTCCGCGCACAT
TTCCCCGAAAAGTGCCACCTGCAGC
Features (pLannotate 1.2.2; 17 found; start..end, strand, type, name):
      1..470     +  LTR            LTR: long terminal repeat from Moloney murine leukemia virus
    594..868     +  misc_feature   MESV Ψ (fragment): packaging signal of murine embryonic stem cell virus
    935..1351    +  CDS            gag (truncated): truncated Moloney murine leukemia virus (MMLV) gag gene lacking the start codon
   1369..1968    +  CDS            PuroR: puromycin N-acetyltransferase; pac from Streptomyces alboniger; confers resistance to puromycin
   2041..2093    -  misc_feature   bom (fragment): basis of mobility region from pBR322
   2248..2627    +  enhancer       CMV enhancer: human cytomegalovirus immediate early enhancer
   2628..2831    +  promoter       CMV promoter: human cytomegalovirus (CMV) immediate early promoter
   2827..2860    +  LTR            5' LTR (truncated) (fragment): truncated 5' long terminal repeat (LTR) from HIV-1
   2876..2894    +  promoter       T7 promoter: promoter for bacteriophage T7 RNA polymerase
   2934..2958    +  CDS            3xFLAG (fragment): three tandem FLAG® epitope tags
   2959..3588    +  CDS            SOCS1: SOCS1_HUMAN - Also known as SSI1, TIP3. Experimental evidence at protein level: Swiss-Prot protein existence level 1. SOCS family proteins form part of a classical negative feedback system that regulates cytokine signal transduction. SOCS1 is involved in negative regulation of cytokines that signal through the JAK/STAT pathway. Through binding to JAKs and IFNGR1, inhibits their kinase activity. In vitro, also suppresses Tec protein-tyrosine activity. Appears to be a major regulator of signaling by interleukin 6 (IL6) and leukemia inhibitory factor (LIF). Regulates interferon-gamma mediated sen
   3690..3811    +  LTR            3' LTR (ΔU3) (fragment): self-inactivating 3' long terminal repeat (LTR) from Moloney murine leukemia virus
   3812..4281    +  LTR            LTR: long terminal repeat from Moloney murine leukemia virus
   4347..4399    -  CDS            lacI (fragment): lac repressor; lacI; The lac repressor binds to the lac operator to inhibit transcription in E. coli. This inhibition can be relieved by adding lactose or isopropyl-β-D-thiogalactopyranoside (IPTG).
   4582..5170    -  rep_origin     ori: high-copy-number ColE1/pMB1/pBR322/pUC origin of replication
   5330..6190    -  CDS            AmpR: β-lactamase; bla; confers resistance to ampicillin, carbenicillin, and related antibiotics
   6191..6295    -  promoter       AmpR promoter: bla
