[The description below was written by a language model from this plasmid's Addgene catalogue record and pLannotate feature annotations shown in this document.]
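Description:
pLPC-Flag-SOCS1-Y80F is a Moloney murine leukemia virus-based retroviral expression vector built on the pLPC backbone, designed to deliver a mutant form of human SOCS1 into mammalian cells. In bacteria it is maintained through a high-copy ColE1/pUC-type origin and selected with ampicillin via the β-lactamase gene. The proviral region is flanked by MMLV long terminal repeats and carries a packaging signal (annotated as an MESV Ψ fragment) followed by a truncated gag segment lacking its start codon, which together allow the transcript to be packaged into virions when the plasmid is introduced into a packaging cell line. Directly downstream lies the puromycin N-acetyltransferase gene; no separate promoter is annotated upstream of it, which is consistent with expression from the 5′ LTR, and it permits puromycin selection of transduced cells.

The payload is driven by an internal human cytomegalovirus immediate early enhancer and promoter. It encodes SOCS1, a negative feedback regulator of cytokine signalling through the JAK/STAT pathway, with an N-terminal FLAG epitope for detection or immunoprecipitation; the annotation software matches this tag as a short fragment of a 3xFLAG sequence, in keeping with a single FLAG tag. The insert was cloned between BamHI and EcoRI sites, and tyrosine 80 is replaced by phenylalanine, a substitution that removes the hydroxyl group needed for tyrosine phosphorylation. The associated study concerns how SOCS1 phosphorylation affects the SOCS1-p53 tumour suppressor axis, so the construct presumably serves as a non-phosphorylatable variant for comparison with wild-type SOCS1. The sequenced record is slightly longer (6,325 nt) than the catalogued total size (6,134 bp), and several small annotated fragments (HIV-1 LTR, lacI, bom) are probably incidental matches or backbone remnants.
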