Addgene plasmid #129517: pLPC-Flag-SOCS1-Y80F
Purpose: Retroviral vector for the expression of human SOCS1 with a Y80F mutation and a FLAG tag in N-terminal
Depositing lab: Gerardo Ferbeyre. Depositing organization: University of Montreal. Publication: Phosphorylation of SOCS1 Inhibits the SOCS1-p53 Tumor Suppressor Axis. Saint-Germain E, Mignacca L, Huot G, Acevedo M, Moineau-Vallee K, Calabrese V, Bourdeau V, Rowell MC, Ilangumaran S, Lessard F, Ferbeyre G. Cancer Res. 2019 Jul 1;79(13):3306-3319. doi: 10.1158/0008-5472.CAN-18-1503. Epub 2019 May 17. PubMed 31101761.
Backbone
  Vector backbone: pLPC
  Backbone size w/o insert (bp): 5400
  Total vector size (bp): 6134
  Vector type: Mammalian Expression, Retroviral
  Selectable markers: Puromycin
Growth in bacteria
  Bacterial resistance: Ampicillin, 100 μg/mL
  Growth temperature: 37°C
  Growth strain: NEB Stable
  Copy number: High Copy
Gene/Insert
  Gene/Insert name: SOCS1
  Species: H. sapiens (human)
  Insert size (bp): 660
  Mutation: Changed Tyrosine 80 to Phenylalanine
  GenBank ID: NM_003745
  Entrez Gene: SOCS1 (a.k.a. AISIMD, CIS1, CISH1, JAB, SOCS-1, SSI-1, SSI1, TIP-3, TIP3)
  Promoter: cmv
  Tag / fusion protein: Flag (N terminal on insert)
  Cloning method: Restriction Enzyme; 5′ cloning site BamHI (not destroyed); 3′ cloning site EcoRI (not destroyed)
  Sequencing primers: 5′ taggcgtgtacggtggga; 3′ cttgccaaacctacaggt
Terms and licenses: Academic/Nonprofit Terms; Industry Terms: Not Available to Industry
How to cite: pLPC-Flag-SOCS1-Y80F was a gift from Gerardo Ferbeyre (Addgene plasmid # 129517 ; http://n2t.net/addgene:129517 ; RRID:Addgene_129517)
