>Addgene plasmid #129517 | pLPC-Flag-SOCS1-Y80F | depositor partial sequence | sequence record 248683 | cloned sequence
ATGGACTACAAAGACGATGACGATAAAGTAGCACACAACCAGGTGGCAGCCGACAATGCAGTCTCCACAG
CAGCAGAGCCCCGACGGCGGCCAGAACCTTCCTCCTCTTCCTCCTCCTCGCCCGCGGCCCCCGCGCGCCC
GCGGCCGTGCCCCGCGGTCCCGGCCCCGGCCCCCGGCGACACGCACTTCCGCACATTCCGTTCGCACGCC
GATTACCGGCGCATCACGCGCGCCAGCGCGCTCCTGGACGCCTGCGGATTCTTCTGGGGGCCCCTGAGCG
TGCACGGGGCGCACGAGCGGCTGCGCGCCGAGCCCGTGGGCACCTTCCTGGTGCGCGACAGCCGCCAGCG
GAACTGCTTTTTCGCCCTTAGCGTGAAGATGGCCTCGGGACCCACGAGCATCCGCGTGCACTTTCAGGCC
GGCCGCTTTCACCTGGATGGCAGCCGCGAGAGCTTCGACTGCCTCTTCGAGCTGCTGGAGCACTACGTGG
CGGCGCCGCGCCGCATGCTGGGGGCCCCGCTGCGCCAGCGCCGCGTGCGGCCGCTGCAGGAGCTGTGCCG
CCAGCGCATCGTGGCCACCGTGGGCCGCGAGAACCTGGCTCGCATCCCCCTCAACCCCGTCCTCCGCGAC
TACCTGAGCTCCTTCCCCTTCCAGATTTGA
